>Addgene plasmid #194176 | pcDNA3.1+HIF1a-AS1_1200_unspliced | addgene full sequence | sequence record 382111 | Addgene NGS Result
GACGGATCGGGAGATCTCCCGATCCCCTATGGTGCACTCTCAGTACAATCTGCTCTGATGCCGCATAGTT
AAGCCAGTATCTGCTCCCTGCTTGTGTGTTGGAGGTCGCTGAGTAGTGCGCGAGCAAAATTTAAGCTACA
ACAAGGCAAGGCTTGACCGACAATTGCATGAAGAATCTGCTTAGGGTTAGGCGTTTTGCGCTGCTTCGCG
ATGTACGGGCCAGATATACGCGTTGACATTGATTATTGACTAGTTATTAATAGTAATCAATTACGGGGTC
ATTAGTTCATAGCCCATATATGGAGTTCCGCGTTACATAACTTACGGTAAATGGCCCGCCTGGCTGACCG
CCCAACGACCCCCGCCCATTGACGTCAATAATGACGTATGTTCCCATAGTAACGCCAATAGGGACTTTCC
ATTGACGTCAATGGGTGGAGTATTTACGGTAAACTGCCCACTTGGCAGTACATCAAGTGTATCATATGCC
AAGTACGCCCCCTATTGACGTCAATGACGGTAAATGGCCCGCCTGGCATTATGCCCAGTACATGACCTTA
TGGGACTTTCCTACTTGGCAGTACATCTACGTATTAGTCATCGCTATTACCATGGTGATGCGGTTTTGGC
AGTACATCAATGGGCGTGGATAGCGGTTTGACTCACGGGGATTTCCAAGTCTCCACCCCATTGACGTCAA
TGGGAGTTTGTTTTGGCACCAAAATCAACGGGACTTTCCAAAATGTCGTAACAACTCCGCCCCATTGACG
CAAATGGGCGGTAGGCGTGTACGGTGGGAGGTCTATATAAGCAGAGCTCTCTGGCTAACTAGAGAACCCA
CTGCTTACTGGCTTATCGAAATTAATACGACTCACTATAGGGAGACCCAAGCTGGCTAGCGTTTAAACTT
AAGCTTGGTACCCGCCGCCGGCGCCCTCCATGGTGAATCGGTCCCCGCGATGTCTTCACGGCGGGCGGCC
CCCAGGCTCGCTCCGGCCTAAGCGCTGGCTCCCTCCACACGCGGAGAAGAGAAGGAAAGGCAAGTCCAGA
GGTGGGGGTGCGAGGCGGGAAACCCCTCGTGAGACTAGAGAGAAGCGGGCGGCAATCGCCGGGGTCCGGG
CCCGGCTCCGAGCCTCTCCTCAGGTGGCTTGTCAGGGCCCAGCCCGACACACTGGCCGAAGCGACGAAGA
GGGTGATCCTCCTGTCCCCTCAGACGAGGCAGCACTGTGCACTGAGGAGCTGAGGCAGCGTCAGGGGGCG
GGCAAGGGCGGAGGCGCGCTCGGGCGCGCGGGGAGGGGAGAGGGGGCGGGAGCGCGCCCGCTCGCCTGCC
CAGGCCGGCGCGCGCTCCCGCAAGCCCGCCTCACCTGAGGTGGAGGCGGGTTCCTCGAGATCCAATGGCG
AGCGACGCAGGCGGCAAGTCCCCACCCCAGCCCACGCCGCTCTCAGCCAATCAGGAGGCGGTCAGCTGAG
GCACAGCTGGGACGGGCTGCGACGCTCACGTGCTCGTCTGTGTTTAGCGGCGGAGGAAAGAGAAAGGAGA
TGGGGGTGCGGCTCAGCCCGAGTCTGGGGACTCTGCGCCTTCTCCGAAGGAAGGCGGTGCCCGGCTTTGG
GAGGCGCTGCTGAGAAGGGATTTCGGTTGCCTGGTCCCAAACATGCATCATATTTTCCTACTCTTGGTGC
AGTAATGTAATGCTCCTGCTCTCTTTCTCCTCGGCCTCAGTGCTGGGCACGATTGCCGCCCAACTCTGCT
GGGCTCTCTGTTCAAAAAAGCAGACTTCGCCTCGTGGCAGCAAGCCCTTCCTTTGGTCTCGTTGCTCAGA
TGTGTTACAACGGGGTCTTTCCTTACCAGATTACCTAACCATGGGTCAATGTCACCCACCGCACTCTTTG
CCACGGAGCACAGGGGAACTCACCTTGTCTACTAAGTTTTTCTGTGGCGGAGTTTACTTACTGAATAAAT
GCAATTAAAAATAAAAATGAACTCCTGTTGCTGTAAACTTCAAGGGAAATAAAGTTGCAGGGAAATCTTA
AAATCTGAAACTATGTTAAGCATTTGCAAATAGGTATAAATGACTTTAATAAGCATATAAACCAATTTCA
GGGAAAGAGTAGAAAAAATGGCGCGGCCGCTCGAGTCTAGAGGGCCCGTTTAAACCCGCTGATCAGCCTC
GACTGTGCCTTCTAGTTGCCAGCCATCTGTTGTTTGCCCCTCCCCCGTGCCTTCCTTGACCCTGGAAGGT
GCCACTCCCACTGTCCTTTCCTAATAAAATGAGGAAATTGCATCGCATTGTCTGAGTAGGTGTCATTCTA
TTCTGGGGGGTGGGGTGGGGCAGGACAGCAAGGGGGAGGATTGGGAAGACAATAGCAGGCATGCTGGGGA
TGCGGTGGGCTCTATGGCTTCTGAGGCGGAAAGAACCAGCTGGGGCTCTAGGGGGTATCCCC
[124 nt withheld, positions 2443-2566]
C
[91 nt withheld, positions 2568-2658]
A
[49 nt withheld, positions 2660-2708]
CCTTTGACGTTGGAGTCCACGTTCTTT
[37 nt withheld, positions 2736-2772]
ACCCTATCTCGGTCTATTCTTTTGATTTATAAGGGATTTTGCCGATTTCGGCCTATTGGTTAAAAAATGA
GCTGATTTAACAAAAATTTAACGCGAATTAATTCTGTGGAATGTGTGTCAGTTAGGGTGTGGAAAGTCCC
CAGGCTCCCCAGCAGGCAGAAGTATGCAAAGCATGCATCTCAATTAGTCAGCAACCAGGTGTGGAAAGTC
CCCAGGCTCCCCAGCAGGCAGAAGTATGCAAAGCATGCATCTCAATTAGTCAGCAACCATAGTCCCGCCC
CTAACTCCGCCCATCCCGCCCCTAACTCCGCCCAGTTCCGCCCATTCTCCGCCCCATGGCTGACTAATTT
TTTTTATTTATGCAGAGGCCGAGGCCGCCTCTGCCTCTGAGCTATTCCAGAAGTAGTGAGGAGGCTTTTT
TGGAGGCCTAGGCTTTTGCAAAAAGCTCCCGGGAGCTTGTATATCCATTTTCGGATCTGATCAAGAGACA
GGATGAGGATCGTTTCGCATGATTGAACAAGATGGATTGCACGCAGGTTCTCCGGCCGCTTGGGTGGAGA
GGCTATTCGGCTATGACTGGGCACAACAGACAATCGGCTGCTCTGATGCCGCCGTGTTCCGGCTGTCAGC
GCAGGGGCGCCCGGTTCTTTTTGTCAAGACCGACCTGTCCGGTGCCCTGAATGAACTGCAGGACGAGGCA
GCGCGGCTATCGTGGCTGGCCACGACGGGCGTTCCTTGCGCAGCTGTGCTCGACGTTGTCACTGAAGCGG
GAAGGGACTGGCTGCTATTGGGCGAAGTGCCGGGGCAGGATCTCCTGTCATCTCACCTTGCTCCTGCCGA
GAAAGTATCCATCATGGCTGATGCAATGCGGCGGCTGCATACGCTTGATCCGGCTACCTGCCCATTCGAC
CACCAAGCGAAACATCGCATCGAGCGAGCACGTACTCGGATGGAAGCCGGTCTTGTCGATCAGGATGATC
TGGACGAAGAGCATCAGGGGCTCGCGCCAGCCGAACTGTTCGCCAGGCTCAAGGCGCGCATGCCCGACGG
CGAGGATCTCGTCGTGACCCATGGCGATGCCTGCTTGCCGAATATCATGGTGGAAAATGGCCGCTTTTCT
GGATTCATCGACTGTGGCCGGCTGGGTGTGGCGGACCGCTATCAGGACATAGCGTTGGCTACCCGTGATA
TTGCTGAAGAGCTTGGCGGCGAATGGGCTGACCGCTTCCTCGTGCTTTACGGTATCGCCGCTCCCGATTC
GCAGCGCATCGCCTTCTATCGCCTTCTTGACGAGTTCTTCTGAGCGGGACTCTGGGGTTCGAAATGACCG
ACCAAGCGACGCCCAACCTGCCATCACGAGATTTCGATTCCACCGCCGCCTTCTATGAAAGGTTGGGCTT
CGGAATCGTTTTCCGGGACGCCGGCTGGATGATCCTCCAGCGCGGGGATCTCATGCTGGAGTTCTTCGCC
CACCCCAACTTGTTTATTGCAGCTTATAATGGTTACAAATAAAGCAATAGCATCACAAATTTCACAAATA
AAGCATTTTTTTCACTGCATTCTAGTTGTGGTTTGTCCAAACTCATCAATGTATCTTATCATGTCTGTAT
ACCGTCGACCTCTAGCTAGAGCTTGGCGTAATCATGGTCATAGCTGTTTCCTGTGTGAAATTGTTATCCG
CTCACAATTCCACACAACATACGAGCCGGAAGCATAAAGTGTAAAGCCTGGGGTGCCTAATGAGTGAGCT
AACTCACATTAATTGCGTTGCGCTCACTGCCCGCTTTCCAGTCGGGAAACCTGTCGTGCCAGCTGCATTA
ATGAATCGGCCAACGCGCGGGGAGAGGCGGTTTGCGTATTGGGCGCTCTTCCGCTTCCTCGCTCACTGAC
TCGCTGCGCTCGGTCGTTCGGCTGCGGCGAGCGGTATCAGCTCACTCAAAGGCGGTAATACGGTTATCCA
CAGAATCAGGGGATAACGCAGGAAAGAACATGTGAGCAAAAGGCCAGCAAAAGGCCAGGAACCGTAAAAA
GGCCGCGTTGCTGGCGTTTTTCCATAGGCTCCGCCCCCCTGACGAGCATCACAAAAATCGACGCTCAAGT
CAGAGGTGGCGAAACCCGACAGGACTATAAAGATACCAGGCGTTTCCCCCTGGAAGCTCCCTCGTGCGCT
CTCCTGTTCCGACCCTGCCGCTTACCGGATACCTGTCCGCCTTTCTCCCTTCGGGAAGCGTGGCGCTTTC
TCATAGCTCACGCTGTAGGTATCTCAGTTCGGTGTAGGTCGTTCGCTCCAAGCTGGGCTGTGTGCACGAA
CCCCCCGTTCAGCCCGACCGCTGCGCCTTATCCGGTAACTATCGTCTTGAGTCCAACCCGGTAAGACACG
ACTTATCGCCACTGGCAGCAGCCACTGGTAACAGGATTAGCAGAGCGAGGTATGTAGGCGGTGCTACAGA
GTTCTTGAAGTGGTGGCCTAACTACGGCTACACTAGAAGAACAGTATTTGGTATCTGCGCTCTGCTGAAG
CCAGTTACCTTCGGAAAAAGAGTTGGTAGCTCTTGATCCGGCAAACAAACCACCGCTGGTAGCGGTGGTT
TTTTTGTTTGCAAGCAGCAGATTACGCGCAGAAAAAAAGGATCTCAAGAAGATCCTTTGATCTTTTCTAC
GGGGTCTGACGCTCAGTGGAACGAAAACTCACGTTAAGGGATTTTGGTCATGAGATTATCAAAAAGGATC
TTCACCTAGATCCTTTTAAATTAAAAATGAAGTTTTAAATCAATCTAAAGTATATATGAGTAAACTTGGT
CTGACAGTTACCAATGCTTAATCAGTGAGGCACCTATCTCAGCGATCTGTCTATTTCGTTCATCCATAGT
TGCCTGACTCCCCGTCGTGTAGATAACTACGATACGGGAGGGCTTACCATCTGGCCCCAGTGCTGCAATG
ATACCGCGAGACCCACGCTCACCGGCTCCAGATTTATCAGCAATAAACCAGCCAGCCGGAAGGGCCGAGC
GCAGAAGTGGTCCTGCAACTTTATCCGCCTCCATCCAGTCTATTAATTGTTGCCGGGAAGCTAGAGTAAG
TAGTTCGCCAGTTAATAGTTTGCGCAACGTTGTTGCCATTGCTACAGGCATCGTGGTGTCACGCTCGTCG
TTTGGTATGGCTTCATTCAGCTCCGGTTCCCAACGATCAAGGCGAGTTACATGATCCCCCATGTTGTGCA
AAAAAGCGGTTAGCTCCTTCGGTCCTCCGATCGTTGTCAGAAGTAAGTTGGCCGCAGTGTTATCACTCAT
GGTTATGGCAGCACTGCATAATTCTCTTACTGTCATGCCATCCGTAAGATGCTTTTCTGTGACTGGTGAG
TACTCAACCAAGTCATTCTGAGAATAGTGTATGCGGCGACCGAGTTGCTCTTGCCCGGCGTCAATACGGG
ATAATACCGCGCCACATAGCAGAACTTTAAAAGTGCTCATCATTGGAAAACGTTCTTCGGGGCGAAAACT
CTCAAGGATCTTACCGCTGTTGAGATCCAGTTCGATGTAACCCACTCGTGCACCCAACTGATCTTCAGCA
TCTTTTACTTTCACCAGCGTTTCTGGGTGAGCAAAAACAGGAAGGCAAAATGCCGCAAAAAAGGGAATAA
GGGCGACACGGAAATGTTGAATACTCATACTCTTCCTTTTTCAATATTATTGAAGCATTTATCAGGGTTA
TTGTCTCATGAGCGGATACATATTTGAATGTATTTAGAAAAATAAACAAATAGGGGTTCCGCGCACATTT
CCCCGAAAAGTGCCACCTGACGTC
Features (pLannotate 1.2.2; 20 found; start..end, strand, type, name):
     28..80      -  misc_feature   bom (fragment): basis of mobility region from pBR322
    235..614     +  enhancer       CMV enhancer: human cytomegalovirus immediate early enhancer
    615..818     +  promoter       CMV promoter: human cytomegalovirus (CMV) immediate early promoter
    814..847     +  LTR            5' LTR (truncated) (fragment): truncated 5' long terminal repeat (LTR) from HIV-1
    863..881     +  promoter       T7 promoter: promoter for bacteriophage T7 RNA polymerase
    938..1217    -  ncRNA          IRES HIF1: Accession: RF00449 - HIF-1 alpha IRES
   2173..2397    +  polyA_signal   bGH poly(A) signal: bovine growth hormone polyadenylation signal
   2401..2422    +  promoter       SV40 promoter (fragment): SV40 enhancer and early promoter
   2443..2871    +  rep_origin     f1 ori (sequence partly withheld): f1 bacteriophage origin of replication; arrow indicates direction of (+) strand synthesis
   2885..3214    +  promoter       SV40 promoter: SV40 enhancer and early promoter
   3281..4072    +  CDS            neo: KKA2_KLEPN - Also known as kan, nptII. Experimental evidence at protein level: Swiss-Prot protein existence level 1. Resistance to kanamycin, neomycin, paromomycin, ribostamycin, butirosin and gentamicin B. From Klebsiella pneumoniae.
   4096..4254    +  CDS            ble (fragment): BLE_KLEPN - Experimental evidence at protein level: Swiss-Prot protein existence level 1. Binding protein with a strong affinity to the bleomycin family of antibiotics. Binds to CL990; an antimitotic-antibiotic compound. From Klebsiella pneumoniae.
   4249..4370    +  polyA_signal   SV40 poly(A) signal: SV40 polyadenylation signal
   4443..4459    -  protein_bind   lac operator: The lac repressor binds to the lac operator to inhibit transcription in E. coli. This inhibition can be relieved by adding lactose or isopropyl-β-D-thiogalactopyranoside (IPTG). lac repressor encoded by lacI
   4467..4497    -  promoter       lac promoter: promoter for the E. coli lac operon
   4512..4533    -  protein_bind   CAP binding site: CAP binding activates transcription in the presence of cAMP. E. coli catabolite activator protein
   4546..4638    -  CDS            lacI (fragment): lac repressor; lacI; The lac repressor binds to the lac operator to inhibit transcription in E. coli. This inhibition can be relieved by adding lactose or isopropyl-β-D-thiogalactopyranoside (IPTG).
   4821..5409    -  rep_origin     ori: high-copy-number ColE1/pMB1/pBR322/pUC origin of replication
   5580..6440    -  CDS            AmpR: β-lactamase; bla; confers resistance to ampicillin, carbenicillin, and related antibiotics
   6441..6545    -  promoter       AmpR promoter: bla
