[The description below was written by a language model from this plasmid's Addgene catalogue record and pLannotate feature annotations shown in this document.]
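Description:
pcDNA3.1+HIF1a-AS1_1200_unspliced is a mammalian expression plasmid built on the pcDNA3.1+ backbone that drives transcription of the first 1200 nucleotides of the human long non-coding RNA HIF1A-AS1 (HIF1A antisense RNA 1) in its unspliced form. In bacteria it is maintained as a high-copy plasmid through a ColE1/pUC-type origin and selected with ampicillin via the β-lactamase gene and its own promoter. An f1 origin is also present, which allows production of single-stranded DNA.

The insert lies between the human cytomegalovirus immediate early enhancer/promoter and the bovine growth hormone polyadenylation signal, giving strong constitutive transcription in mammalian cells. A T7 promoter just upstream of the insert also permits in vitro transcription of the RNA. The automated annotation does not label the lncRNA itself, but it flags a minus-strand match to the HIF-1 alpha IRES within the insert region. This fits an insert that is antisense to the 5' end of the HIF1A gene and should not be taken as a functional IRES in this orientation. A short hit called as a truncated HIV-1 LTR next to the CMV promoter, and small lac, lacI and ble fragments elsewhere, are likely backbone remnants or annotation artefacts rather than working elements. A separate cassette with the SV40 early promoter, the neomycin phosphotransferase gene and the SV40 poly(A) signal allows G418 selection of stably transfected cells.

The record gives the purpose simply as expression of this lncRNA fragment. The associated publication describes HIF1A-AS1 as a DNA:DNA:RNA triplex-forming lncRNA that interacts with the HUSH complex, so overexpression for functional or interaction studies is the likely use. The cloning sites are not recorded.
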