Addgene plasmid #194176: pcDNA3.1+HIF1a-AS1_1200_unspliced
Purpose: Expresses first 1200 nt of lncRNA HIF1a-AS1 (unspliced)
Depositing lab: Ralf Brandes & Matthias Leisegang. Depositing organization: Goethe-Universitaet Frankfurt am Main. Publication: HIF1alpha-AS1 is a DNA:DNA:RNA triplex-forming lncRNA interacting with the HUSH complex. Leisegang MS, Bains JK, Seredinski S, Oo JA, Krause NM, Kuo CC, Gunther S, Senturk Cetin N, Warwick T, Cao C, Boos F, Izquierdo Ponce J, Haydar S, Bednarz R, Valasarajan C, Fuhrmann DC, Preussner J, Looso M, Pullamsetti SS, Schulz MH, Jonker HRA, Richter C, Rezende F, Gilsbach R, Pfluger-Muller B, Wittig I, Grummt I, Ribarska T, Costa IG, Schwalbe H, Brandes RP. Nat Commun. 2022 Nov 2;13(1):6563. doi: 10.1038/s41467-022-34252-2. PubMed 36323673.
Backbone
  Vector backbone: pcDNA3.1+
  Vector type: Mammalian Expression
Growth in bacteria
  Bacterial resistance: Ampicillin, 100 μg/mL
  Growth temperature: 37°C
  Growth strain: DH5alpha
  Copy number: High Copy
Gene/Insert
  Gene/Insert name: HIF1a-AS1 (alt names: 5'AHIF1alpha; HIF1A Antisense RNA 1)
  Species: H. sapiens (human)
  Entrez Gene: HIF1A-AS1 (a.k.a. 5'aHIF-1A, 5'aHIF1alpha)
  Promoter: CMV
  Cloning method: Restriction Enzyme; 5′ cloning site Unknown (unknown if destroyed)
Terms and licenses: Academic/Nonprofit Terms; Industry Terms: Not Available to Industry
How to cite: pcDNA3.1+HIF1a-AS1_1200_unspliced was a gift from Ralf Brandes & Matthias Leisegang (Addgene plasmid # 194176 ; http://n2t.net/addgene:194176 ; RRID:Addgene_194176)
